LOCUS       Exported 7302 bp ds-DNA circular SYN 12-MAY-2021
DEFINITION  AAV packaging vector for hSyn driven KOR DREADD expression..
ACCESSION   .
VERSION     .
KEYWORDS    pAAV-hSyn-dF-HA-KORD-IRES-mCitrine
SOURCE      synthetic DNA construct
  ORGANISM  synthetic DNA construct
REFERENCE   1 (bases 1 to 7302)
  AUTHORS   Vardy E, Robinson JE, Li C, Olsen RH, DiBerto JF, Giguere PM,
            Sassano FM, Huang XP, Zhu H, Urban DJ, White KL, Rittiner JE,
            Crowley NA, Pleil KE, Mazzone CM, Mosier PD, Song J, Kash TL,
            Malanga CJ, Krashes MJ, Roth BL
  TITLE     A New DREADD Facilitates the Multiplexed Chemogenetic Interrogation
            of Behavior.
  JOURNAL   Neuron. 2015 Apr 29. pii: S0896-6273(15)00289-5. doi:
            10.1016/j.neuron.2015.03.065.
  PUBMED    25937170
REFERENCE   2 (bases 1 to 7302)
  AUTHORS   .
  TITLE     Direct Submission
  JOURNAL   Exported May 12, 2021 from SnapGene Server 1.1.58
            http://www.snapgene.com
FEATURES             Location/Qualifiers
     source          1..7302
                     /organism="synthetic DNA construct"
                     /mol_type="other DNA"
     repeat_region   1..130
                     /label=AAV2 ITR (alternate)
                     /note="Functional equivalent of wild-type AAV2 ITR"
     promoter        175..622
                     /label=hSyn promoter
                     /note="human synapsin I promoter; confers neuron-specific
                     expression (Kugler et al., 2003)"
     protein_bind    660..693
                     /label=lox2272
                     /bound_moiety="Cre recombinase"
                     /note="Cre-mediated recombination occurs in the 8-bp core
                     sequence (GGATACTT). lox2272 sites are compatible with each
                     other, but incompatible with loxP or loxN sites (Lee and
                     Saito, 1988)."
     protein_bind    744..777
                     /label=loxP
                     /bound_moiety="Cre recombinase"
                     /note="Cre-mediated recombination occurs in the 8-bp core
                     sequence (GCATACAT)."
     CDS             complement(792..1508)
                     /codon_start=1
                     /product="enhanced variant of YFP (Heikal et al., 2001)"
                     /label=Citrine
                     /note="mammalian codon-optimized"
                     /translation="MVSKGEELFTGVVPILVELDGDVNGHKFSVSGEGEGDATYGKLTL
                     KFICTTGKLPVPWPTLVTTFGYGLMCFARYPDHMKQHDFFKSAMPEGYVQERTIFFKDD
                     GNYKTRAEVKFEGDTLVNRIELKGIDFKEDGNILGHKLEYNYNSHNVYIMADKQKNGIK
                     VNFKIRHNIEDGSVQLADHYQQNTPIGDGPVLLPDNHYLSYQSKLSKDPNEKRDHMVLL
                     EFVTAAGITLGMDELYK"
     primer_bind     complement(834..855)
                     /label=EGFP-C
                     /note="EGFP, forward primer"
     primer_bind     1183..1202
                     /label=EXFP-R
                     /note="For distinguishing EGFP variants, reverse primer"
     primer_bind     1442..1463
                     /label=EGFP-N
                     /note="EGFP, reverse primer"
     regulatory      1505..1514
                     /regulatory_class="other"
                     /note="vertebrate consensus sequence for strong initiation
                     of translation (Kozak, 1987)"
     misc_feature    1515..2088
                     /label=IRES
                     /note="internal ribosome entry site (IRES) of the
                     encephalomyocarditis virus (EMCV)"
     primer_bind     complement(1675..1694)
                     /label=IRES-F
                     /note="IRES internal ribosome entry site, forward primer"
     primer_bind     1904..1921
                     /label=IRES reverse
                     /note="IRES internal ribosome entry site, reverse primer.
                     Also called pCDH-rev"
     CDS             2602..2613
                     /codon_start=1
                     /product="WELQut protease recognition and cleavage site"
                     /label=WELQut site
                     /translation="WELQ"
     CDS             complement(3247..3273)
                     /codon_start=1
                     /product="HA (human influenza hemagglutinin) epitope tag"
                     /label=HA
                     /translation="YPYDVPDYA"
     protein_bind    complement(3287..3320)
                     /label=lox2272
                     /bound_moiety="Cre recombinase"
                     /note="Cre-mediated recombination occurs in the 8-bp core
                     sequence (GGATACTT). lox2272 sites are compatible with each
                     other, but incompatible with loxP or loxN sites (Lee and
                     Saito, 1988)."
     protein_bind    complement(3371..3404)
                     /label=loxP
                     /bound_moiety="Cre recombinase"
                     /note="Cre-mediated recombination occurs in the 8-bp core
                     sequence (GCATACAT)."
     misc_feature    3429..4017
                     /label=WPRE
                     /note="woodchuck hepatitis virus posttranscriptional
                     regulatory element"
     primer_bind     complement(3482..3502)
                     /label=WPRE-R
                     /note="WPRE, reverse primer"
     CDS             complement(3900..3911)
                     /codon_start=1
                     /product="Factor Xa recognition and cleavage site"
                     /label=Factor Xa site
                     /translation="IEGR"
     polyA_signal    4049..4525
                     /label=hGH poly(A) signal
                     /note="human growth hormone polyadenylation signal"
     primer_bind     complement(4248..4267)
                     /label=hGH-PA-R
                     /note="Human growth hormone terminator, reverse primer"
     repeat_region   4565..4705
                     /label=AAV2 ITR
                     /note="inverted terminal repeat of adeno-associated virus
                     serotype 2"
     repeat_region   4565..4694
                     /label=AAV2 ITR
     rep_origin      4780..5235
                     /direction=RIGHT
                     /label=f1 ori
                     /note="f1 bacteriophage origin of replication; arrow
                     indicates direction of (+) strand synthesis"
     primer_bind     complement(4867..4886)
                     /label=F1ori-R
                     /note="F1 origin, reverse primer"
     primer_bind     5077..5098
                     /label=F1ori-F
                     /note="F1 origin, forward primer"
     primer_bind     complement(5252..5271)
                     /label=pRS-marker
                     /note="pRS vectors, use to sequence yeast selectable
                     marker"
     primer_bind     5371..5393
                     /label=pGEX 3'
                     /note="pGEX vectors, reverse primer"
     primer_bind     complement(5431..5449)
                     /label=pBRforEco
                     /note="pBR322 vectors, upsteam of EcoRI site, forward
                     primer"
     promoter        5517..5621
                     /gene="bla"
                     /label=AmpR promoter
     CDS             5622..6482
                     /codon_start=1
                     /gene="bla"
                     /product="beta-lactamase"
                     /label=AmpR
                     /note="confers resistance to ampicillin, carbenicillin, and
                     related antibiotics"
                     /translation="MSIQHFRVALIPFFAAFCLPVFAHPETLVKVKDAEDQLGARVGYI
                     ELDLNSGKILESFRPEERFPMMSTFKVLLCGAVLSRIDAGQEQLGRRIHYSQNDLVEYS
                     PVTEKHLTDGMTVRELCSAAITMSDNTAANLLLTTIGGPKELTAFLHNMGDHVTRLDRW
                     EPELNEAIPNDERDTTMPVAMATTLRKLLTGELLTLASRQQLIDWMEADKVAGPLLRSA
                     LPAGWFIADKSGAGERGSRGIIAALGPDGKPSRIVVIYTTGSQATMDERNRQIAEIGAS
                     LIKHW"
     primer_bind     complement(5840..5859)
                     /label=Amp-R
                     /note="Ampicillin resistance gene, reverse primer"
     rep_origin      6653..7241
                     /direction=RIGHT
                     /label=ori
                     /note="high-copy-number ColE1/pMB1/pBR322/pUC origin of
                     replication"
     primer_bind     7142..7161
                     /label=pBR322ori-F
                     /note="pBR322 origin, forward primer"
ORIGIN
        1 cctgcaggca gctgcgcgct cgctcgctca ctgaggccgc ccgggcgtcg ggcgaccttt
       61 ggtcgcccgg cctcagtgag cgagcgagcg cgcagagagg gagtggccaa ctccatcact
      121 aggggttcct gcggccgcac gcgtgtgtct agactgcaga gggccctgcg tatgagtgca
      181 agtgggtttt aggaccagga tgaggcgggg tgggggtgcc tacctgacga ccgaccccga
      241 cccactggac aagcacccaa cccccattcc ccaaattgcg catcccctat cagagagggg
      301 gaggggaaac aggatgcggc gaggcgcgtg cgcactgcca gcttcagcac cgcggacagt
      361 gccttcgccc ccgcctggcg gcgcgcgcca ccgccgcctc agcactgaag gcgcgctgac
      421 gtcactcgcc ggtcccccgc aaactcccct tcccggccac cttggtcgcg tccgcgccgc
      481 cgccggccca gccggaccgc accacgcgag gcgcgagata ggggggcacg ggcgcgacca
      541 tctgcgctgc ggcgccggcg actcagcgct gcctcagtct gcggtgggca gcggaggagt
      601 cgtgtcgtgc ctgagagcgc agtcgagaag gtaccggatc ctctagagtc gactccggaa
      661 taacttcgta taggatactt tatacgaagt tatgcagaat ggtagctgga ttgtagctgc
      721 tattagcaat atgaaacctc ttaataactt cgtatagcat acattatacg aagttatggc
      781 gcgccctatc acttgtacag ctcgtccatg ccgagagtga tcccggcggc ggtcacgaac
      841 tccagcagga ccatgtgatc gcgcttctcg ttggggtctt tgctcagttt ggactggtag
      901 ctcaggtagt ggttgtcggg cagcagcacg gggccgtcgc cgatgggggt gttctgctgg
      961 tagtggtcgg cgagctgcac gctgccgtcc tcgatgttgt ggcggatctt gaagttcacc
     1021 ttgatgccgt tcttctgctt gtcggccatg atatagacgt tgtggctgtt gtagttgtac
     1081 tccagcttgt gccccaggat gttgccgtcc tccttgaagt cgatgccctt cagctcgatg
     1141 cggttcacca gggtgtcgcc ctcgaacttc acctcggcgc gggtcttgta gttgccgtcg
     1201 tccttgaaga agatggtgcg ctcctggacg tagccttcgg gcatggcgga cttgaagaag
     1261 tcgtgctgct tcatgtggtc ggggtagcgg gcgaagcaca tcaggccgta gccgaaggtg
     1321 gtcacgaggg tgggccaggg cacgggcagc ttgccggtgg tgcagatgaa cttcagggtc
     1381 agcttgccgt aggtggcatc gccctcgccc tcgccggaca cgctgaactt gtggccgttt
     1441 acgtcgccgt ccagctcgac caggatgggc accaccccgg tgaacagctc ctcgcccttg
     1501 ctcaccatgg tggcttatca tcgtgttttt caaaggaaaa ccacgtcccc gtggttcggg
     1561 gggcctagac gtttttttaa cctcgactaa acacatgtaa agcatgtgca ccgaggcccc
     1621 agatcagatc ccatacaatg gggtaccttc tgggcatcct tcagcccctt gttgaatacg
     1681 cttgaggaga gccatttgac tctttccaca actatccaac tcacaacgtg gcactggggt
     1741 tgtgccgcct ttgcaggtgt atcttataca cgtggctttt ggccgcagag gcacctgtcg
     1801 ccaggtgggg ggttccgctg cctgcaaagg gtcgctacag acgttgtttg tcttcaagaa
     1861 gcttccagag gaactgcttc cttcacgaca ttcaacagac cttgcattcc tttggcgaga
     1921 ggggaaagac ccctaggaat gctcgtcaag aagacagggc caggtttccg ggccctcaca
     1981 ttgccaaaag acggcaatat ggtggaaaat aacatataga caaacgcaca ccggccttat
     2041 tccaagcggc ttcggccagt aacgttaggg gggggggagg gagaggggcg atatcgcggc
     2101 cgctcatact ggtttattca tcccatcgat gtccctcagg taagcaggat cctgaactgt
     2161 atttcggact ctgctagtgc tctgccgctc catcctcatc ttcagtggaa agcagaagtc
     2221 ccggaaacac cgcttgaagt tttcatcaag aaaggcgtag agaatgggat tcaggctact
     2281 gttggtatag cctaaggcga tgcagaagta atagctggag agagcagctg tgctgtggga
     2341 ggtgctcccc agagcctcca ccaggatgaa tatgtgaatg ggagtccagc agacgacgaa
     2401 gactgccacc accaccagga ccagtctggt gatcctacgc aggttgcgat ctttctctcg
     2461 ggagccagaa aggagccgga cgctcttgag acgcaggatc atcagggtgt agcagacgat
     2521 gatgatgagg acagggatca cgaaggcaaa gatgaagacg cagatcttca tgaagaggtc
     2581 ccaccaggag tagtcatcat ctgggaactg caaggagcac tcaatgacat cgacgtcttc
     2641 cctgactttg gtgcctccaa ggactattgc agagatgcca acagatgacg acagcagcca
     2701 gatgcagata ttgatgatct ttgccttcaa gggtgtgcgg aagtccaaag ccttcacggg
     2761 gtggcacacg gcaatgtagc ggtccacgct catcatggtc aaggtgaaga tgctggtgaa
     2821 catgttgtag taattaatgg aaattactat cttgcacagc acatccccaa aaggccagga
     2881 attcatcaag tagaccgtac tctgaaaggg catggttgta gtaactaaag catctgccaa
     2941 agccaggtta aatatgtaaa tgttggttgc tgtcttcatc tttgtgtatc ggatgatcac
     3001 gaacatgacc agcgagttgc ccaccaagcc cacgacgaac actacggagt agaccgccgt
     3061 gatgatgacc gggatggccg gggagatgtg cgcgggctcc agctgcgcgt cctccgagcc
     3121 ggcgctgccg ttgctgtcgg gctcggccca gccgggaaac caggcgctgc tgttgggggg
     3181 caggcaggcg ctcggggcgc aggtagggcc cggctccccg cggaagatct gaatcgggga
     3241 ttccatagcg taatctggaa catcgtatgg gtacatggtg gctagcataa cttcgtataa
     3301 agtatcctat acgaagttat ttgccttaac ccagaaatta tcactgttat tctttagaat
     3361 ggtgcaaaga ataacttcgt ataatgtatg ctatacgaag ttatgaattc gatatcaagc
     3421 ttatcgataa tcaacctctg gattacaaaa tttgtgaaag attgactggt attcttaact
     3481 atgttgctcc ttttacgcta tgtggatacg ctgctttaat gcctttgtat catgctattg
     3541 cttcccgtat ggctttcatt ttctcctcct tgtataaatc ctggttgctg tctctttatg
     3601 aggagttgtg gcccgttgtc aggcaacgtg gcgtggtgtg cactgtgttt gctgacgcaa
     3661 cccccactgg ttggggcatt gccaccacct gtcagctcct ttccgggact ttcgctttcc
     3721 ccctccctat tgccacggcg gaactcatcg ccgcctgcct tgcccgctgc tggacagggg
     3781 ctcggctgtt gggcactgac aattccgtgg tgttgtcggg gaaatcatcg tcctttcctt
     3841 ggctgctcgc ctatgttgcc acctggattc tgcgcgggac gtccttctgc tacgtccctt
     3901 cggccctcaa tccagcggac cttccttccc gcggcctgct gccggctctg cggcctcttc
     3961 cgcgtcttcg ccttcgccct cagacgagtc ggatctccct ttgggccgcc tccccgcatc
     4021 gataccgagc gctgctcgag agatctacgg gtggcatccc tgtgacccct ccccagtgcc
     4081 tctcctggcc ctggaagttg ccactccagt gcccaccagc cttgtcctaa taaaattaag
     4141 ttgcatcatt ttgtctgact aggtgtcctt ctataatatt atggggtgga ggggggtggt
     4201 atggagcaag gggcaagttg ggaagacaac ctgtagggcc tgcggggtct attgggaacc
     4261 aagctggagt gcagtggcac aatcttggct cactgcaatc tccgcctcct gggttcaagc
     4321 gattctcctg cctcagcctc ccgagttgtt gggattccag gcatgcatga ccaggctcag
     4381 ctaatttttg tttttttggt agagacgggg tttcaccata ttggccaggc tggtctccaa
     4441 ctcctaatct caggtgatct acccaccttg gcctcccaaa ttgctgggat tacaggcgtg
     4501 aaccactgct cccttccctg tccttctgat tttgtaggta accacgtgcg gaccgagcgg
     4561 ccgcaggaac ccctagtgat ggagttggcc actccctctc tgcgcgctcg ctcgctcact
     4621 gaggccgggc gaccaaaggt cgcccgacgc ccgggctttg cccgggcggc ctcagtgagc
     4681 gagcgagcgc gcagctgcct gcaggggcgc ctgatgcggt attttctcct tacgcatctg
     4741 tgcggtattt cacaccgcat annnnnnnnn nnnnnnnnnn nnnnnnnnnn nnnnnnnnnn
     4801 nnnnnnnnnn nnnnnnnnnn nnnnnnnnnn nnnnnnnnnn nnnnnnnnnn nnnnnntnnn
     4861 nnnnnnnnnn nnnnnnnnnn nnnnnnnnnn nnnnnnnnnn nnncnnnnnn nnnnnnnnnn
     4921 nnnnnnnnnn nnnnnnnnnn nnnnnnnnnn nnnnnnnnnn nnnnnnnnnn nnnnnnnnnn
     4981 nnnnnnnnnn nnnnnnnnnn nnnnnnnnnn nnnnnnnnnn nnnnnnnnnn nnnnnnnnnn
     5041 nnnnnccttt gacgttggag tccacgttct ttaatagtgg actcttgttc caaactggaa
     5101 caacactcaa ctctatctcg ggctattctt ttgatttata agggattttg ccgatttcgg
     5161 tctattggtt aaaaaatgag ctgatttaac aaaaatttaa cgcgaatttt aacaaaatat
     5221 taacgtttac aattttatgg tgcactctca gtacaatctg ctctgatgcc gcatagttaa
     5281 gccagccccg acacccgcca acacccgctg acgcgccctg acgggcttgt ctgctcccgg
     5341 catccgctta cagacaagct gtgaccgtct ccgggagctg catgtgtcag aggttttcac
     5401 cgtcatcacc gaaacgcgcg agacgaaagg gcctcgtgat acgcctattt ttataggtta
     5461 atgtcatgat aataatggtt tcttagacgt caggtggcac ttttcgggga aatgtgcgcg
     5521 gaacccctat ttgtttattt ttctaaatac attcaaatat gtatccgctc atgagacaat
     5581 aaccctgata aatgcttcaa taatattgaa aaaggaagag tatgagtatt caacatttcc
     5641 gtgtcgccct tattcccttt tttgcggcat tttgccttcc tgtttttgct cacccagaaa
     5701 cgctggtgaa agtaaaagat gctgaagatc agttgggtgc acgagtgggt tacatcgaac
     5761 tggatctcaa cagcggtaag atccttgaga gttttcgccc cgaagaacgt tttccaatga
     5821 tgagcacttt taaagttctg ctatgtggcg cggtattatc ccgtattgac gccgggcaag
     5881 agcaactcgg tcgccgcata cactattctc agaatgactt ggttgagtac tcaccagtca
     5941 cagaaaagca tcttacggat ggcatgacag taagagaatt atgcagtgct gccataacca
     6001 tgagtgataa cactgcggcc aacttacttc tgacaacgat cggaggaccg aaggagctaa
     6061 ccgctttttt gcacaacatg ggggatcatg taactcgcct tgatcgttgg gaaccggagc
     6121 tgaatgaagc cataccaaac gacgagcgtg acaccacgat gcctgtagca atggcaacaa
     6181 cgttgcgcaa actattaact ggcgaactac ttactctagc ttcccggcaa caattaatag
     6241 actggatgga ggcggataaa gttgcaggac cacttctgcg ctcggccctt ccggctggct
     6301 ggtttattgc tgataaatct ggagccggtg agcgtgggtc tcgcggtatc attgcagcac
     6361 tggggccaga tggtaagccc tcccgtatcg tagttatcta cacgacgggg agtcaggcaa
     6421 ctatggatga acgaaataga cagatcgctg agataggtgc ctcactgatt aagcattggt
     6481 aactgtcaga ccaagtttac tcatatatac tttagattga tttaaaactt catttttaat
     6541 ttaaaaggat ctaggtgaag atcctttttg ataatctcat gaccaaaatc ccttaacgtg
     6601 agttttcgtt ccactgagcg tcagaccccg tagaaaagat caaaggatct tcttgagatc
     6661 ctttttttct gcgcgtaatc tgctgcttgc aaacaaaaaa accaccgcta ccagcggtgg
     6721 tttgtttgcc ggatcaagag ctaccaactc tttttccgaa ggtaactggc ttcagcagag
     6781 cgcagatacc aaatactgtt cttctagtgt agccgtagtt aggccaccac ttcaagaact
     6841 ctgtagcacc gcctacatac ctcgctctgc taatcctgtt accagtggct gctgccagtg
     6901 gcgataagtc gtgtcttacc gggttggact caagacgata gttaccggat aaggcgcagc
     6961 ggtcgggctg aacggggggt tcgtgcacac agcccagctt ggagcgaacg acctacaccg
     7021 aactgagata cctacagcgt gagctatgag aaagcgccac gcttcccgaa gggagaaagg
     7081 cggacaggta tccggtaagc ggcagggtcg gaacaggaga gcgcacgagg gagcttccag
     7141 ggggaaacgc ctggtatctt tatagtcctg tcgggtttcg ccacctctga cttgagcgtc
     7201 gatttttgtg atgctcgtca ggggggcgga gcctatggaa aaacgccagc aacgcggcct
     7261 ttttacggtt cctggccttt tgctggcctt ttgctcacat gt
//
