[The description below was written by a language model from this plasmid's Addgene catalogue record and the feature table of its GenBank file.]
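Description:
pAAV-hSyn-dF-HA-KORD-IRES-mCitrine is a 7.3 kb AAV transfer plasmid on a pAAV2 backbone, used to package recombinant AAV that delivers a Cre-dependent kappa-opioid-receptor DREADD (KORD) to neurons. It is propagated in E. coli through a high-copy ColE1/pUC-type origin with ampicillin selection (beta-lactamase under its own promoter), and it also carries an f1 phage origin. A recombination-deficient strain is listed for growth, as is usual for plasmids containing ITRs. Two AAV2 inverted terminal repeats flank the expression cassette and define the segment that is replicated and encapsidated.

Between the ITRs, the human synapsin I promoter provides neuron-restricted transcription. It is followed by a double-floxed ("dF") cassette, then a WPRE to enhance transcript expression and a human growth hormone polyadenylation signal. The cassette is bounded by a lox2272/loxP pair on one side and the same pair in opposite orientation on the other, and its contents lie in antisense orientation relative to the promoter. Cre recombinase therefore inverts the cassette and then locks it in the sense orientation, limiting expression to Cre-expressing neurons. The inverted payload is an N-terminally HA-tagged KORD derived from human OPRK1, followed by an EMCV IRES and a Kozak-led Citrine coding sequence. Although the catalogue lists mCitrine as a C-terminal tag, the IRES means it is translated as a separate reporter from the same transcript rather than as a fusion. The receptor coding region itself is not annotated in the full-length feature table. It presumably occupies the gap between the IRES and the HA tag.

Two short partial records cover the lox sites and parts of the fluorescent protein. Their mVenus-fragment labels most likely reflect automated matches to the closely related Citrine sequence. The associated publication describes KORD as a tool for multiplexed chemogenetic interrogation of behavior.
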