Addgene plasmid #65417: pAAV-hSyn-dF-HA-KORD-IRES-mCitrine
Purpose: AAV packaging vector for Cre-dependent, hSyn driven KOR DREADD expression.
Depositing lab: Bryan Roth. Depositing organization: University of North Carolina at Chapel Hill. Publication: A New DREADD Facilitates the Multiplexed Chemogenetic Interrogation of Behavior. Vardy E, Robinson JE, Li C, Olsen RH, DiBerto JF, Giguere PM, Sassano FM, Huang XP, Zhu H, Urban DJ, White KL, Rittiner JE, Crowley NA, Pleil KE, Mazzone CM, Mosier PD, Song J, Kash TL, Malanga CJ, Krashes MJ, Roth BL. Neuron. 2015 Apr 29. pii: S0896-6273(15)00289-5. doi: 10.1016/j.neuron.2015.03.065. PubMed 25937170.
Backbone
  Vector backbone: pAAV2
  Vector type: AAV
Growth in bacteria
  Bacterial resistance: Ampicillin, 100 μg/mL
  Growth temperature: 37°C
  Growth strain: NEB Stable
  Copy number: Unknown
Gene/Insert
  Gene/Insert name: hSyn-dF-HA-KORD-IRES-mCitrine (alt name: hSyn KOR DREADD)
  Species: H. sapiens (human)
  Entrez Gene: OPRK1 (a.k.a. K-OR-1, KOP, KOR, KOR-1, KOR1, OPRK)
  Promoter: hSyn
  Tag / fusion protein: HA (N terminal on insert); mCitrine (C terminal on insert)
  Cloning method: Gibson Cloning
  Sequencing primers: 5′ Unknown; 3′ Unknown
Terms and licenses: Academic/Nonprofit Terms; Industry Terms: Not Available to Industry
Depositor comments: These plasmids were generated as part of the Illuminating the Druggable Genome (IDG) program sponsored by the NIH Common Fund. The goal of this program is to identify, gather, and distribute information and resources for proteins that currently are not well-studied yet belong to commonly drug-targeted protein families: protein kinases, non-olfactory G-protein coupled receptors (GPCRs), and ion channels. The IDG program is designed to develop fundamental research tools for understudied proteins, elucidate their function, and disseminate the IDG-related resources and data to the greater scientific community.
How to cite: pAAV-hSyn-dF-HA-KORD-IRES-mCitrine was a gift from Bryan Roth (Addgene plasmid # 65417 ; http://n2t.net/addgene:65417 ; RRID:Addgene_65417) For viral preps, please replace (Addgene plasmid # 65417) in the above sentence with: (Addgene viral prep # 65417-AAV8) or (Addgene viral prep # 65417-AAVrg)
