LOCUS       Exported 981 bp ds-DNA linear SYN 30-MAY-2021
DEFINITION  AAV packaging vector for hSyn driven KOR DREADD expression..
ACCESSION   .
VERSION     .
KEYWORDS    pAAV-hSyn-dF-HA-KORD-IRES-mCitrine
SOURCE      synthetic DNA construct
  ORGANISM  synthetic DNA construct
REFERENCE   1 (bases 1 to 981)
  AUTHORS   Vardy E, Robinson JE, Li C, Olsen RH, DiBerto JF, Giguere PM,
            Sassano FM, Huang XP, Zhu H, Urban DJ, White KL, Rittiner JE,
            Crowley NA, Pleil KE, Mazzone CM, Mosier PD, Song J, Kash TL,
            Malanga CJ, Krashes MJ, Roth BL
  TITLE     A New DREADD Facilitates the Multiplexed Chemogenetic Interrogation
            of Behavior.
  JOURNAL   Neuron. 2015 Apr 29. pii: S0896-6273(15)00289-5. doi:
            10.1016/j.neuron.2015.03.065.
  PUBMED    25937170
REFERENCE   2 (bases 1 to 981)
  AUTHORS   .
  TITLE     Direct Submission
  JOURNAL   Exported May 30, 2021 from SnapGene Server 1.1.58
            http://www.snapgene.com
FEATURES             Location/Qualifiers
     source          1..981
                     /organism="synthetic DNA construct"
                     /mol_type="other DNA"
     protein_bind    434..467
                     /label=lox2272
                     /bound_moiety="Cre recombinase"
                     /note="Cre-mediated recombination occurs in the 8-bp core
                     sequence (GGATACTT). lox2272 sites are compatible with each
                     other, but incompatible with loxP or loxN sites (Lee and
                     Saito, 1988)."
     protein_bind    518..551
                     /label=loxP
                     /bound_moiety="Cre recombinase"
                     /note="Cre-mediated recombination occurs in the 8-bp core
                     sequence (GCATACAT)."
     CDS             complement(566..817)
                     /codon_start=1
                     /product="C-terminal fragment of mVenus for use in
                     bimolecular fluorescence complementation (BiFC) (Kodama and
                     Hu, 2010)"
                     /label=VC155
                     /translation="DKQKNGIKVNFKIRHNIEDGSVQLADHYQQNTPIGDGPVLLPDNH
                     YLSYQSKLSKDPNEKRDHMVLLEFVTAAGITLGMDELYK"
     primer_bind     complement(608..629)
                     /label=EGFP-C
                     /note="EGFP, forward primer"
     primer_bind     957..976
                     /label=EXFP-R
                     /note="For distinguishing EGFP variants, reverse primer"
ORIGIN
        1 acgaccgacc ccgacccact ggacaagcac ccaaccccca ttccccaaat tgcgcatccc
       61 ctatcagaga gggggagggg aaacaggatg cggcgaggcg cgtgcgcact gccagcttca
      121 gcaccgcgga cagtgccttc gcccccgcct ggcggcgcgc gccaccgccg cctcagcact
      181 gaaggcgcgc tgacgtcact cgccggtccc ccgcaaactc cccttcccgg ccaccttggt
      241 cgcgtccgcg ccgccgccgg cccagccgga ccgcaccacg cgaggcgcga gatagggggg
      301 cacgggcgcg accatctgcg ctgcggcgcc ggcgactcag cgctgcctca gtctgcggtg
      361 ggcagcggag gagtcgtgtc gtgcctgaga gcgcagtcga gaaggtaccg gatcctctag
      421 agtcgactcc ggaataactt cgtataggat actttatacg aagttatgca gaatggtagc
      481 tggattgtag ctgctattag caatatgaaa cctcttaata acttcgtata gcatacatta
      541 tacgaagtta tggcgcgccc tatcacttgt acagctcgtc catgccgaga gtgatcccgg
      601 cggcggtcac gaactccagc aggaccatgt gatcgcgctt ctcgttgggg tctttgctca
      661 gtttggactg gtagctcagg tagtggttgt cgggcagcag cacggggccg tcgccgatgg
      721 gggtgttctg ctggtagtgg tcggcgagct gcacgctgcc gtcctcgatg ttgtggcgga
      781 tcttgaagtt caccttgatg ccgttcttct gcttgtcggc catgatatag acgttgtggc
      841 tgttgtagtt gtactccagc ttgtgcccca ggatgttgcc gtcctccttg aagtcgatgc
      901 ccttcagctc gatgcggttc accagggtgt cgccctcgaa cttcacctcg gcgcgggtct
      961 tgtagttgcc gtcgtccttg a
//
