LOCUS       Exported 813 bp ds-DNA linear SYN 30-MAY-2021
DEFINITION  AAV packaging vector for hSyn driven KOR DREADD expression..
ACCESSION   .
VERSION     .
KEYWORDS    pAAV-hSyn-dF-HA-KORD-IRES-mCitrine
SOURCE      synthetic DNA construct
  ORGANISM  synthetic DNA construct
REFERENCE   1 (bases 1 to 813)
  AUTHORS   Vardy E, Robinson JE, Li C, Olsen RH, DiBerto JF, Giguere PM,
            Sassano FM, Huang XP, Zhu H, Urban DJ, White KL, Rittiner JE,
            Crowley NA, Pleil KE, Mazzone CM, Mosier PD, Song J, Kash TL,
            Malanga CJ, Krashes MJ, Roth BL
  TITLE     A New DREADD Facilitates the Multiplexed Chemogenetic Interrogation
            of Behavior.
  JOURNAL   Neuron. 2015 Apr 29. pii: S0896-6273(15)00289-5. doi:
            10.1016/j.neuron.2015.03.065.
  PUBMED    25937170
REFERENCE   2 (bases 1 to 813)
  AUTHORS   .
  TITLE     Direct Submission
  JOURNAL   Exported May 30, 2021 from SnapGene Server 1.1.58
            http://www.snapgene.com
FEATURES             Location/Qualifiers
     source          1..813
                     /organism="synthetic DNA construct"
                     /mol_type="other DNA"
     regulatory      136..145
                     /regulatory_class="other"
                     /note="vertebrate consensus sequence for strong initiation
                     of translation (Kozak, 1987)"
     CDS             142..660
                     /codon_start=1
                     /product="N-terminal fragment of mVenus for use in
                     bimolecular fluorescence complementation (BiFC) (Kodama and
                     Hu, 2010)"
                     /label=VN173
                     /translation="MVSKGEELFTGVVPILVELDGDVNGHKFSVSGEGEGDATYGKLTL
                     KFICTTGKLPVPWPTLVTTFGYGLMCFARYPDHMKQHDFFKSAMPEGYVQERTIFFKDD
                     GNYKTRAEVKFEGDTLVNRIELKGIDFKEDGNILGHKLEYNYNSHNVYIMADKQKNGIK
                     VNFKIRHNIE"
     primer_bind     complement(187..208)
                     /label=EGFP-N
                     /note="EGFP, reverse primer"
     primer_bind     complement(448..467)
                     /label=EXFP-R
                     /note="For distinguishing EGFP variants, reverse primer"
ORIGIN
        1 aaggtacccc attgtatggg atctgatctg gggcctcggt gcacatgctt tacatgtgtt
       61 tagtcgaggt taaaaaaacg tctaggcccc ccgaaccacg gggacgtggt tttcctttga
      121 aaaacacgat gataagccac catggtgagc aagggcgagg agctgttcac cggggtggtg
      181 cccatcctgg tcgagctgga cggcgacgta aacggccaca agttcagcgt gtccggcgag
      241 ggcgagggcg atgccaccta cggcaagctg accctgaagt tcatctgcac caccggcaag
      301 ctgcccgtgc cctggcccac cctcgtgacc accttcggct acggcctgat gtgcttcgcc
      361 cgctaccccg accacatgaa gcagcacgac ttcttcaagt ccgccatgcc cgaaggctac
      421 gtccaggagc gcaccatctt cttcaaggac gacggcaact acaagacccg cgccgaggtg
      481 aagttcgagg gcgacaccct ggtgaaccgc atcgagctga agggcatcga cttcaaggag
      541 gacggcaaca tcctggggca caagctggag tacaactaca acagccacaa cgtctatatc
      601 atggccgaca agcagaagaa cggcatcaag gtgaacttca agatccgcca caacatcgag
      661 gacggcagcg tgcagctcgc cgaccactac cagcagaaca cccccatcgg cgacggcccc
      721 gtgctgctgc ccgacaacca ctacctgagc taccagtcca aactgagcaa agaccccaac
      781 gagaagcgcg atcacatggt cctgctggag ttc
//
