>Addgene plasmid #65417 | pAAV-hSyn-dF-HA-KORD-IRES-mCitrine | addgene partial sequence | sequence record 112627 | WPRE-R 5'-CATAGCGTAAAAGGAGCAACA-3'
AAATTTTGTAATCCAGAGGTTGATTATCGATAAGCTTGATATCGAATTCATAACTTCGTATAGCATACAT
TATACGAAGTTATTCTTTGCACCATTCTAAAGAATAACAGTGATAATTTCTGGGTTAAGGCAAATAACTT
CGTATAGGATACTTTATACGAAGTTATGCTAGCCACCATGTACCCATACGATGTTCCAGATTACGCTATG
GAATCCCCGATTCAGATCTTCCGCGGGGAGCCGGGCCCTACCTGCGCCCCGAGCGCCTGCCTGCCCCCCA
ACAGCAGCGCCTGGTTTCCCGGCTGGGCCGAGCCCGACAGCAACGGCAGCGCCGGCTCGGAGGACGCGCA
GCTGGAGCCCGCGCACATCTCCCCGGCCATCCCGGTCATCATCACGGCGGTCTACTCCGTAGTGTTCGTC
GTGGGCTTGGTGGGCAACTCGCTGGTCATGTTCGTGATCATCCGATACACAAAGATGAAGACAGCAACCA
ACATTTACATATTTAACCTGGCTTTGGCAGATGCTTTAGTTACTACAACCATGCCCTTTCAGAGTACGGT
CTACTTGATGAATTCCTGGCCTTTTGGGGATGTGCTGTGCAAGATAGTAATTTCCATTAATTACTACAAC
ATGTTCACCAGCATCTTCACCTTGACCATGATGAGCGTGGACCGCTACATTGCCGTGTGCCACCCCGTGA
AGGCTTTGGACTTCCGCACACCCTTGAAGGCAAAGATCATCAATATCTGCATCTGGCTGCTGTCGTCATC
TGTTGGCATCTCTGCAATAGTCCTTGGAGGCACCAAAGTCAGGGAAGACGTCGATGTCATTGAGTGCTCC
TTGCAGTTCCCAGATGATGACTACTCCTGGTGGGACCTCTTCATGAAGATCTGCGTCTTCATCTTTGCCT
TCGTGATCCCTGTCCTCATCATCATCGTCTGCTACACCCTGATGATCCTGCGTCTCAAGAGCGTCCGGCT
CCTTTCTGGCTCCCGAGAGAAAGATCGCAACCTGCGTAGGATCACCAGACTGGTCCTGGTGGTGGTGGCA
GTCTTCGTCGTCTGCTGGACTC
