>Addgene plasmid #65417 | pAAV-hSyn-dF-HA-KORD-IRES-mCitrine | addgene partial sequence | sequence record 112628 | pCDH-rev 5'-GCATTCCTTTGGCGAGAG-3'
ATATAGACAAACGCACACCGGCCTTATTCCAAGCGGCTTCGGCCAGTAACGTTAGGGGGGGGGGAGGGAG
AGGGGCGATATCGCGGCCGCTCATACTGGTTTATTCATCCCATCGATGTCCCTCAGGTAAGCAGGATCCT
GAACTGTATTTCGGACTCTGCTAGTGCTCTGCCGCTCCATCCTCATCTTCAGTGGAAAGCAGAAGTCCCG
GAAACACCGCTTGAAGTTTTCATCAAGAAAGGCGTAGAGAATGGGATTCAGGCTACTGTTGGTATAGCCT
AAGGCGATGCAGAAGTAATAGCTGGAGAGAGCAGCTGTGCTGTGGGAGGTGCTCCCCAGAGCCTCCACCA
GGATGAATATGTGAATGGGAGTCCAGCAGACGACGAAGACTGCCACCACCACCAGGACCAGTCTGGTGAT
CCTACGCAGGTTGCGATCTTTCTCTCGGGAGCCAGAAAGGAGCCGGACGCTCTTGAGACGCAGGATCATC
AGGGTGTAGCAGACGATGATGATGAGGACAGGGATCACGAAGGCAAAGATGAAGAC
