>Addgene plasmid #65417 | pAAV-hSyn-dF-HA-KORD-IRES-mCitrine | addgene partial sequence | sequence record 146395 | EXFP-R 5'-GTCTTGTAGTTGCCGTCGTC-3'
CCTTCGGGCATGGCGGACTTGAAGAAGTCGTGCTGCTTCATGTGGTCGGGGTAGCGGGCGAAGCACATCA
GGCCGTAGCCGAAGGTGGTCACGAGGGTGGGCCAGGGCACGGGCAGCTTGCCGGTGGTGCAGATGAACTT
CAGGGTCAGCTTGCCGTAGGTGGCATCGCCCTCGCCCTCGCCGGACACGCTGAACTTGTGGCCGTTTACG
TCGCCGTCCAGCTCGACCAGGATGGGCACCACCCCGGTGAACAGCTCCTCGCCCTTGCTCACCATGGTGG
CTTATCATCGTGTTTTTCAAAGGAAAACCACGTCCCCGTGGTTCGGGGGGCCTAGACGTTTTTTTAACCT
CGACTAAACACATGTAAAGCATGTGCACCGAGGCCCCAGATCAGATCCCATACAATGGGGTACCTTCTGG
GCATCCTTCAGCCCCTTGTTGAATACGCTTGAGGAGAGCCATTTGACTCTTTCCACAACTATCCAACTCA
CAACGTGGCACTGGGGTTGTGCCGCCTTTGCAGGTGTATCTTATACACGTGGCTTTTGGCCGCAGAGGCA
CCTGTCGCCAGGTGGGGGGTTCCGCTGCCTGCAAAGGGTCGCTACAGACGTTGTTTGTCTTCAAGAAGCT
TCCAGAGGAACTGCTTCCTTCACGACATTCAACAGACCTTGCATTCCTTTGGCGAGAGGGGAAAGACCCC
TAGGAATGCTCGTCAAGAAGACAGGGCCAGGTTTCCGGGCCCTCACATTGCCAAAAGACGGCAATATGGT
GGAAAATAACATATAGACAAACGCACACCGGCCTTATTCCAAGCGGCTTCGGCCAGTACGTA
